>Addgene plasmid #79622 | pcDNA3.1_pCMV-dCas-PmCDA1-ugi pH1-gRNA(HPRT) | depositor full sequence | sequence record 158436 | pcDNA3.1_pCMV-dCas-PmCDA1-ugi pH1-gRNA(HPRT) sequence 10418 bps
GGCCGCCACCGCGGTGGAGCTCCAGCTTTTGTTCCCTTTAGTGAGGGTTAATTGCGCGCTTGGCGTAATC
ATGGTCATAGCTGTTTCCTGTGTGAAATTGTTATCCGCTCACAATTCCACACAACATACGAGCCGGAAGC
ATAAAGTGTAAAGCCTGGGGTGCCTAATGAGTGAGCTAACTCACATTAATTGCGTTGCGCTCACTGCCCG
CTTTCCAGTCGGGAAACCTGTCGTGCCAGCTGCATTAATGAATCGGCCAACGCGCGGGGAGAGGCGGTTT
GCGTATTGGGCGCTCTTCCGCTTCCTCGCTCACTGACTCGCTGCGCTCGGTCGTTCGGCTGCGGCGAGCG
GTATCAGCTCACTCAAAGGCGGTAATACGGTTATCCACAGAATCAGGGGATAACGCAGGAAAGAACATGT
GAGCAAAAGGCCAGCAAAAGGCCAGGAACCGTAAAAAGGCCGCGTTGCTGGCGTTTTTCCATAGGCTCCG
CCCCCCTGACGAGCATCACAAAAATCGACGCTCAAGTCAGAGGTGGCGAAACCCGACAGGACTATAAAGA
TACCAGGCGTTTCCCCCTGGAAGCTCCCTCGTGCGCTCTCCTGTTCCGACCCTGCCGCTTACCGGATACC
TGTCCGCCTTTCTCCCTTCGGGAAGCGTGGCGCTTTCTCATAGCTCACGCTGTAGGTATCTCAGTTCGGT
GTAGGTCGTTCGCTCCAAGCTGGGCTGTGTGCACGAACCCCCCGTTCAGCCCGACCGCTGCGCCTTATCC
GGTAACTATCGTCTTGAGTCCAACCCGGTAAGACACGACTTATCGCCACTGGCAGCAGCCACTGGTAACA
GGATTAGCAGAGCGAGGTATGTAGGCGGTGCTACAGAGTTCTTGAAGTGGTGGCCTAACTACGGCTACAC
TAGAAGGACAGTATTTGGTATCTGCGCTCTGCTGAAGCCAGTTACCTTCGGAAAAAGAGTTGGTAGCTCT
TGATCCGGCAAACAAACCACCGCTGGTAGCGGTGGTTTTTTTGTTTGCAAGCAGCAGATTACGCGCAGAA
AAAAAGGATCTCAAGAAGATCCTTTGATCTTTTCTACGGGGTCTGACGCTCAGTGGAACGAAAACTCACG
TTAAGGGATTTTGGTCATGAGATTATCAAAAAGGATCTTCACCTAGATCCTTTTAAATTAAAAATGAAGT
TTTAAATCAATCTAAAGTATATATGAGTAAACTTGGTCTGACAGTTACCAATGCTTAATCAGTGAGGCAC
CTATCTCAGCGATCTGTCTATTTCGTTCATCCATAGTTGCCTGACTCCCCGTCGTGTAGATAACTACGAT
ACGGGAGGGCTTACCATCTGGCCCCAGTGCTGCAATGATACCGCGAGACCCACGCTCACCGGCTCCAGAT
TTATCAGCAATAAACCAGCCAGCCGGAAGGGCCGAGCGCAGAAGTGGTCCTGCAACTTTATCCGCCTCCA
TCCAGTCTATTAATTGTTGCCGGGAAGCTAGAGTAAGTAGTTCGCCAGTTAATAGTTTGCGCAACGTTGT
TGCCATTGCTACAGGCATCGTGGTGTCACGCTCGTCGTTTGGTATGGCTTCATTCAGCTCCGGTTCCCAA
CGATCAAGGCGAGTTACATGATCCCCCATGTTGTGCAAAAAAGCGGTTAGCTCCTTCGGTCCTCCGATCG
TTGTCAGAAGTAAGTTGGCCGCAGTGTTATCACTCATGGTTATGGCAGCACTGCATAATTCTCTTACTGT
CATGCCATCCGTAAGATGCTTTTCTGTGACTGGTGAGTACTCAACCAAGTCATTCTGAGAATAGTGTATG
CGGCGACCGAGTTGCTCTTGCCCGGCGTCAATACGGGATAATACCGCGCCACATAGCAGAACTTTAAAAG
TGCTCATCATTGGAAAACGTTCTTCGGGGCGAAAACTCTCAAGGATCTTACCGCTGTTGAGATCCAGTTC
GATGTAACCCACTCGTGCACCCAACTGATCTTCAGCATCTTTTACTTTCACCAGCGTTTCTGGGTGAGCA
AAAACAGGAAGGCAAAATGCCGCAAAAAAGGGAATAAGGGCGACACGGAAATGTTGAATACTCATACTCT
TCCTTTTTCAATATTATTGAAGCATTTATCAGGGTTATTGTCTCATGAGCGGATACATATTTGAATGTAT
TTAGAAAAATAAACAAATAGGGGTTCCGCGCACATTTCCCCGAAAAGTGCCACCTAAATTGTAAGCGTTA
ATATTTTGTTAAAATTCGCGTTAAATTTTTGTTAAATCAGCTCATTTTTTAACCAATAGGCCGAAATCGG
CAAAATCCCTTATAAATCAAAAGAATAGACCGAGATAGGGT
[37 nt withheld, positions 2352-2388]
AAAGAACGTGGACTCCAACGTCAAAGG
[49 nt withheld, positions 2416-2464]
T
[91 nt withheld, positions 2466-2556]
G
[124 nt withheld, positions 2558-2681]
CCCATTCGCCATTCAGGCTGCGCAACTGTTGGGAAGGGCGATCGGTGCGGGCCTCTTCGCTATTACGCCA
GCTGGCGAAAGGGGGATGTGCTGCAAGGCGATTAAGTTGGGTAACGCCAGGGTTTTCCCAGTCACGACGT
TGTAAAACGACGGCCAGTGAGCGCGCGTAATACGACTCACTATAGGGCGAATTGGGTACCGGGCCAATTC
GAACGCTGACGTCATCAACCCGCTCCAAGGAATCGCGGGCCCAGTGTCACTAGGCGGGAACACCCAGCGC
GCGTGCGCCCTGGCAGGAAGATGGCTGTGAGGGACAGGGGAGTGGCGCCCTGCAATATTTGCATGTCGCT
ATGTGTTCTGGGAAATCACCATAAACGTGAAATGTCTTTGGATTTGGGAATCTTATAAGTTCTGTATGAG
GACCACAGATCCCCCCGAGATGTCATGAAAGAGAGTTTTAGAGCTAGAAATAGCAAGTTAAAATAAGGCT
AGTCCGTTATCAACTTGAAAAAGTGGCACCGAGTCGGTGCTTTTTTTACGCGTTGACATTGATTATTGAC
TAGTTATTAATAGTAATCAATTACGGGGTCATTAGTTCATAGCCCATATATGGAGTTCCGCGTTACATAA
CTTACGGTAAATGGCCCGCCTGGCTGACCGCCCAACGACCCCCGCCCATTGACGTCAATAATGACGTATG
TTCCCATAGTAACGCCAATAGGGACTTTCCATTGACGTCAATGGGTGGAGTATTTACGGTAAACTGCCCA
CTTGGCAGTACATCAAGTGTATCATATGCCAAGTACGCCCCCTATTGACGTCAATGACGGTAAATGGCCC
GCCTGGCATTATGCCCAGTACATGACCTTATGGGACTTTCCTACTTGGCAGTACATCTACGTATTAGTCA
TCGCTATTACCATGGTGATGCGGTTTTGGCAGTACATCAATGGGCGTGGATAGCGGTTTGACTCACGGGG
ATTTCCAAGTCTCCACCCCATTGACGTCAATGGGAGTTTGTTTTGGCACCAAAATCAACGGGACTTTCCA
AAATGTCGTAACAACTCCGCCCCATTGACGCAAATGGGCGGTAGGCGTGTACGGTGGGAGGTCTATATAA
GCAGAGCTCTCTGGCTAACTAGAGAACCCACTGCTTACTGGCTTATCGAAATTAATACGACTCACTATAG
GGAGACCCAAGCTGGCTAGCGAAATGGCACCGAAGAAGAAGCGTAAAGTCGGAATCCACGGAGTTCCTGC
GGCAATGGACAAGAAGTACTCCATTGGGCTCGCTATCGGCACAAACAGCGTCGGTTGGGCCGTCATTACG
GACGAGTACAAGGTGCCGAGCAAAAAATTCAAAGTTCTGGGCAATACCGATCGCCACAGCATAAAGAAGA
ACCTCATTGGCGCCCTCCTGTTCGACTCCGGGGAGACGGCCGAAGCCACGCGGCTCAAAAGAACAGCACG
GCGCAGATATACCCGCAGAAAGAATCGGATCTGCTACCTGCAGGAGATCTTTAGTAATGAGATGGCTAAG
GTGGATGACTCTTTCTTCCATAGGCTGGAGGAGTCCTTTTTGGTGGAGGAGGATAAAAAGCACGAGCGCC
ACCCAATCTTTGGCAATATCGTGGACGAGGTGGCGTACCATGAAAAGTACCCAACCATATATCATCTGAG
GAAGAAGCTTGTAGACAGTACTGATAAGGCTGACTTGCGGTTGATCTATCTCGCGCTGGCGCATATGATC
AAATTTCGGGGACACTTCCTCATCGAGGGGGACCTGAACCCAGACAACAGCGATGTCGACAAACTCTTTA
TCCAACTGGTTCAGACTTACAATCAGCTTTTCGAAGAGAACCCGATCAACGCATCCGGAGTTGACGCCAA
AGCAATCCTGAGCGCTAGGCTGTCCAAATCCCGGCGGCTCGAAAACCTCATCGCACAGCTCCCTGGGGAG
AAGAAGAACGGCCTGTTTGGTAATCTTATCGCCCTGTCACTCGGGCTGACCCCCAACTTTAAATCTAACT
TCGACCTGGCCGAAGATGCCAAGCTTCAACTGAGCAAAGACACCTACGATGATGATCTCGACAATCTGCT
GGCCCAGATCGGCGACCAGTACGCAGACCTTTTTTTGGCGGCAAAGAACCTGTCAGACGCCATTCTGCTG
AGTGATATTCTGCGAGTGAACACGGAGATCACCAAAGCTCCGCTGAGCGCTAGTATGATCAAGCGCTATG
ATGAGCACCACCAAGACTTGACTTTGCTGAAGGCCCTTGTCAGACAGCAACTGCCTGAGAAGTACAAGGA
AATTTTCTTCGATCAGTCTAAAAATGGCTACGCCGGATACATTGACGGCGGAGCAAGCCAGGAGGAATTT
TACAAATTTATTAAGCCCATCTTGGAAAAAATGGACGGCACCGAGGAGCTGCTGGTAAAGCTTAACAGAG
AAGATCTGTTGCGCAAACAGCGCACTTTCGACAATGGAAGCATCCCCCACCAGATTCACCTGGGCGAACT
GCACGCTATCCTCAGGCGGCAAGAGGATTTCTACCCCTTTTTGAAAGATAACAGGGAAAAGATTGAGAAA
ATCCTCACATTTCGGATACCCTACTATGTAGGCCCCCTCGCCCGGGGAAATTCCAGATTCGCGTGGATGA
CTCGCAAATCAGAAGAGACCATCACTCCCTGGAACTTCGAGGAAGTCGTGGATAAGGGGGCCTCTGCCCA
GTCCTTCATCGAAAGGATGACTAACTTTGATAAAAATCTGCCTAACGAAAAGGTGCTTCCTAAACACTCT
CTGCTGTACGAGTACTTCACAGTTTATAACGAGCTCACCAAGGTCAAATACGTCACAGAAGGGATGAGAA
AGCCAGCATTCCTGTCTGGAGAGCAGAAGAAAGCTATCGTGGACCTCCTCTTCAAGACGAACCGGAAAGT
TACCGTGAAACAGCTCAAAGAAGACTATTTCAAAAAGATTGAATGTTTCGACTCTGTTGAAATCAGCGGA
GTGGAGGATCGCTTCAACGCATCCCTGGGAACGTATCACGATCTCCTGAAAATCATTAAAGACAAGGACT
TCCTGGACAATGAGGAGAACGAGGACATTCTTGAGGACATTGTCCTCACCCTTACGTTGTTTGAAGATAG
GGAGATGATTGAAGAACGCTTGAAAACTTACGCTCATCTCTTCGACGACAAAGTCATGAAACAGCTCAAG
AGGCGCCGATATACAGGATGGGGGCGGCTGTCAAGAAAACTGATCAATGGGATCCGAGACAAGCAGAGTG
GAAAGACAATCCTGGATTTTCTTAAGTCCGATGGATTTGCCAACCGGAACTTCATGCAGTTGATCCATGA
TGACTCTCTCACCTTTAAGGAGGACATCCAGAAAGCACAAGTTTCTGGCCAGGGGGACAGTCTTCACGAG
CACATCGCTAATCTTGCAGGTAGCCCAGCTATCAAAAAGGGAATACTGCAGACCGTTAAGGTCGTGGATG
AACTCGTCAAAGTAATGGGAAGGCATAAGCCCGAGAATATCGTTATCGAGATGGCCCGAGAGAACCAAAC
TACCCAGAAGGGACAGAAGAACAGTAGGGAAAGGATGAAGAGGATTGAAGAGGGTATAAAAGAACTGGGG
TCCCAAATCCTTAAGGAACACCCAGTTGAAAACACCCAGCTTCAGAATGAGAAGCTCTACCTGTACTACC
TGCAGAACGGCAGGGACATGTACGTGGATCAGGAACTGGACATCAATCGGCTCTCCGACTACGACGTGGA
TGCTATCGTGCCCCAGTCTTTTCTCAAAGATGATTCTATTGATAATAAAGTGTTGACAAGATCCGATAAA
AATAGAGGGAAGAGTGATAACGTCCCCTCAGAAGAAGTTGTCAAGAAAATGAAAAATTATTGGCGGCAGC
TGCTGAACGCCAAACTGATCACACAACGGAAGTTCGATAATCTGACTAAGGCTGAACGAGGTGGCCTGTC
TGAGTTGGATAAAGCCGGCTTCATCAAAAGGCAGCTTGTTGAGACACGCCAGATCACCAAGCACGTGGCC
CAAATTCTCGATTCACGCATGAACACCAAGTACGATGAAAATGACAAACTGATTCGAGAGGTGAAAGTTA
TTACTCTGAAGTCTAAGCTGGTCTCAGATTTCAGAAAGGACTTTCAGTTTTATAAGGTGAGAGAGATCAA
CAATTACCACCATGCGCATGATGCCTACCTGAATGCAGTGGTAGGCACTGCACTTATCAAAAAATATCCC
AAGCTTGAATCTGAATTTGTTTACGGAGACTATAAAGTGTACGATGTTAGGAAAATGATCGCAAAGTCTG
AGCAGGAAATAGGCAAGGCCACCGCTAAGTACTTCTTTTACAGCAATATTATGAATTTTTTCAAGACCGA
GATTACACTGGCCAATGGAGAGATTCGGAAGCGACCACTTATCGAAACAAACGGAGAAACAGGAGAAATC
GTGTGGGACAAGGGTAGGGATTTCGCGACAGTCCGGAAGGTCCTGTCCATGCCGCAGGTGAACATCGTTA
AAAAGACCGAAGTACAGACCGGAGGCTTCTCCAAGGAAAGTATCCTCCCGAAAAGGAACAGCGACAAGCT
GATCGCACGCAAAAAAGATTGGGACCCCAAGAAATACGGCGGATTCGATTCTCCTACAGTCGCTTACAGT
GTACTGGTTGTGGCCAAAGTGGAGAAAGGGAAGTCTAAAAAACTCAAAAGCGTCAAGGAACTGCTGGGCA
TCACAATCATGGAGCGATCAAGCTTCGAAAAAAACCCCATCGACTTTCTCGAGGCGAAAGGATATAAAGA
GGTCAAAAAAGACCTCATCATTAAGCTTCCCAAGTACTCTCTCTTTGAGCTTGAAAACGGCCGGAAACGA
ATGCTCGCTAGTGCGGGCGAGCTGCAGAAAGGTAACGAGCTGGCACTGCCCTCTAAATACGTTAATTTCT
TGTATCTGGCCAGCCACTATGAAAAGCTCAAAGGGTCTCCCGAAGATAATGAGCAGAAGCAGCTGTTCGT
GGAACAACACAAACACTACCTTGATGAGATCATCGAGCAAATAAGCGAATTCTCCAAAAGAGTGATCCTC
GCCGACGCTAACCTCGATAAGGTGCTTTCTGCTTACAATAAGCACAGGGATAAGCCCATCAGGGAGCAGG
CAGAAAACATTATCCACTTGTTTACTCTGACCAACTTGGGCGCGCCTGCAGCCTTCAAGTACTTCGACAC
CACCATAGACAGAAAGCGGTACACCTCTACAAAGGAGGTCCTGGACGCCACACTGATTCATCAGTCAATT
ACGGGGCTCTATGAAACAAGAATCGACCTCTCTCAGCTCGGTGGAGACAGCAGGGCTGACCCCAAGAAGA
AGAGGAAGGTGGGTGGAGGAGGTACCGGCGGTGGAGGCTCAGCAGAATACGTACGAGCTCTGTTTGACTT
CAATGGGAATGACGAGGAGGATCTCCCCTTTAAGAAGGGCGATATTCTCCGCATCAGAGATAAGCCCGAA
GAACAATGGTGGAATGCCGAGGATAGCGAAGGGAAAAGGGGCATGATTCTGGTGCCATATGTGGAGAAAT
ATTCCGGTGACTACAAAGACCATGATGGGGATTACAAAGACCACGACATCGACTACAAAGACGACGACGA
TAAATCAGGGATGACAGACGCCGAGTACGTGCGCATTCATGAGAAACTGGATATTTACACCTTCAAGAAG
CAGTTCTTCAACAACAAGAAATCTGTGTCACACCGCTGCTACGTGCTGTTTGAGTTGAAGCGAAGGGGCG
AAAGAAGGGCTTGCTTTTGGGGCTATGCCGTCAACAAGCCCCAAAGTGGCACCGAGAGAGGAATACACGC
TGAGATATTCAGTATCCGAAAGGTGGAAGAGTATCTTCGGGATAATCCTGGGCAGTTTACGATCAACTGG
TATTCCAGCTGGAGTCCTTGCGCTGATTGTGCCGAGAAAATTCTGGAATGGTATAATCAGGAACTTCGGG
GAAACGGGCACACATTGAAAATCTGGGCCTGCAAGCTGTACTACGAGAAGAATGCCCGGAACCAGATAGG
ACTCTGGAATCTGAGGGACAATGGTGTAGGCCTGAACGTGATGGTTTCCGAGCACTATCAGTGTTGTCGG
AAGATTTTCATCCAAAGCTCTCATAACCAGCTCAATGAAAACCGCTGGTTGGAGAAAACACTGAAACGTG
CGGAGAAGTGGAGATCCGAGCTGAGCATCATGATCCAGGTCAAGATTCTGCATACCACTAAGTCTCCAGC
CGTTGGTCCCAAGAAGAAAAGAAAAGTCGGTACCATGACCAACCTTTCCGACATCATAGAGAAGGAAACA
GGCAAACAGTTGGTCATCCAAGAGTCGATACTCATGCTTCCTGAAGAAGTTGAGGAGGTCATTGGGAATA
AGCCGGAAAGTGACATTCTCGTACACACTGCGTATGATGAGAGCACCGATGAGAACGTGATGCTGCTCAC
GTCAGATGCCCCAGAGTACAAACCCTGGGCTCTGGTGATTCAGGACTCTAATGGAGAGAACAAGATCAAG
ATGCTAGAAGGCAGGGGAAGCCTTCTGACTTGTGGGGATGTGGAAGAAAACCCTGGTCCATCTAGAATGA
TTGAACAAGATGGATGCACGCAGGTTCTCCGGCCGCTTGGGTGGAGAGGCTATTCGGCTATGACTGGGCA
CAACAGACAATCGGCTGCTCTGATGCCGCCGTGTTCCGGCTGTCAGCGCAGGGGCGCCCGGTTCTTTTTG
TCAAGACCGACCTGTCCGGTGCCCTGAATGAACTGCAGGACGAGGCAGCGCGGCTATCGTGGCTGGCCAC
GACGGGCGTTCCTTGCGCAGCTGTGCTCGACGTTGTCACTGAAGCGGGAAGGGACTGGCTGCTATTGGGC
GAAGTGCCGGGGCAGGATCTCCTGTCATCTCACCTTGCTCCTGCCGAGAAAGTATCCATCATGGCTGATG
CAATGCGGCGGCTGCATACGCTTGATCCGGCTACCTGCCCATTCGACCACCAAGCGAAACATCGCATCGA
GCGAGCACGTACTCGGATGGAAGCCGGTCTTGTCGATCAGGATGATCTGGACGAAGAGCATCAGGGGCTC
GCGCCAGCCGAACTGTTCGCCAGGCTCAAGGCGCGCATGCCCGACGGCGAGGATCTCGTCGTGACCCATG
GCGATGCCTGCTTGCCGAATATCATGGTGGAAAATGGCCGCTTTTCTGGATTCATCGACTGTGGCCGGCT
GGGTGTGGCGGACCGCTATCAGGACATAGCGTTGGCTACCCGTGATATTGCTGAAGAGCTTGGCGGCGAA
TGGGCTGACCGCTTCCTCGTGCTTTACGGTATCGCCGCTCCCGATTCGCAGCGCATCGCCTTCTATCGCC
TTCTTGACGAGTTCTTCTGAGCGGGACTCTGGGGTTCGAAATGACCGACCAAGCGACGCCCAACCTGCCA
TCACGAGATTTCGATTCCACCGCCGCCTTCTATGAAAGGTTGGGCTTCGGAATCGTTTTCCGGGACGCCG
GCTGGATGATCCTCCAGCGCGGGGATCTCATGCTGGAGTTCTTCGCCCACCCCAACTTGTTTATTGCAGC
TTATAATGGTTACAAATAAAGCAATAGCATCACAAATTTCACAAATAAAGCATTTTTTTCACTGCATTCT
AGTTGTGGTTTGTCCAAACTCATCAATGTATCTTAGC
Features (pLannotate 1.2.2; 24 found; start..end, strand, type, name):
     35..53      -  promoter       T3 promoter: promoter for bacteriophage T3 RNA polymerase
     98..114     -  protein_bind   lac operator: The lac repressor binds to the lac operator to inhibit transcription in E. coli. This inhibition can be relieved by adding lactose or isopropyl-β-D-thiogalactopyranoside (IPTG). lac repressor encoded by lacI
    122..152     -  promoter       lac promoter: promoter for the E. coli lac operon
    167..188     -  protein_bind   CAP binding site: CAP binding activates transcription in the presence of cAMP. E. coli catabolite activator protein
    201..293     -  CDS            lacI (fragment): lac repressor; lacI; The lac repressor binds to the lac operator to inhibit transcription in E. coli. This inhibition can be relieved by adding lactose or isopropyl-β-D-thiogalactopyranoside (IPTG).
    476..1064    -  rep_origin     ori: high-copy-number ColE1/pMB1/pBR322/pUC origin of replication
   1235..2095    -  CDS            AmpR: β-lactamase; bla; confers resistance to ampicillin, carbenicillin, and related antibiotics
   2096..2200    -  promoter       AmpR promoter: bla
   2253..2681    -  rep_origin     f1 ori (sequence partly withheld): f1 bacteriophage origin of replication; arrow indicates direction of (+) strand synthesis
   2686..2841    -  CDS            lacZα (fragment): LacZα fragment of β-galactosidase; lacZ fragment
   2849..2867    +  promoter       T7 promoter: promoter for bacteriophage T7 RNA polymerase
   2892..3101    +  promoter       H1 promoter: human H1 RNA promoter
   3136..3211    +  misc_RNA       gRNA scaffold: guide RNA scaffold for the Streptococcus pyogenes CRISPR/Cas9 system
   3226..3605    +  enhancer       CMV enhancer: human cytomegalovirus immediate early enhancer
   3606..3809    +  promoter       CMV promoter: human cytomegalovirus (CMV) immediate early promoter
   3805..3838    +  LTR            5' LTR (truncated) (fragment): truncated 5' long terminal repeat (LTR) from HIV-1
   3854..3872    +  promoter       T7 promoter: promoter for bacteriophage T7 RNA polymerase
   3946..8049    +  CDS            Cas9: Cas9 (Csn1) endonuclease from the Streptococcus pyogenes Type II CRISPR/Cas system generates RNA-guided double strand breaks in DNA
   8113..8283    +  CDS            CRK (fragment): CRK_HUMAN - Experimental evidence at protein level: Swiss-Prot protein existence level 1. [Isoform Crk-II]: Regulates cell adhesion, spreading and migration (PubMed:31311869). Mediates attachment-induced MAPK8 activation, membrane ruffling and cell motility in a Rac-dependent manner. Involved in phagocytosis of apoptotic cells and cell motility via its interaction with DOCK1 and DOCK4 (PubMed:19004829). May regulate the EFNA5-EPHA3 signaling (By similarity). From Homo sapiens (Human).
   9016..9267    +  CDS            UGI: UNGI_BPPB2 - Experimental evidence at protein level: Swiss-Prot protein existence level 1. This protein binds specifically and reversibly to the host uracil-DNA glycosylase, preventing removal of uracil residues from PBS2 DNA by the host uracil-excision repair system. From Bacillus phage PBS2 (Bacteriophage PBS2).
   9328..10121   +  CDS            NeoR/KanR: aminoglycoside phosphotransferase from Tn5; aph(3')-II (or nptII); confers resistance to neomycin, kanamycin, and G418 (Geneticin®)
  10142..10300   +  CDS            ble (fragment): BLE_KLEPN - Experimental evidence at protein level: Swiss-Prot protein existence level 1. Binding protein with a strong affinity to the bleomycin family of antibiotics. Binds to CL990; an antimitotic-antibiotic compound. From Klebsiella pneumoniae.
  10295..10416   +  polyA_signal   SV40 poly(A) signal: SV40 polyadenylation signal
  10416..22      -  misc_feature   MCS (fragment) (across the origin): pBluescript multiple cloning site
