>Addgene plasmid #79622 | pcDNA3.1_pCMV-dCas-PmCDA1-ugi pH1-gRNA(HPRT) | addgene full sequence | sequence record 209090 | Addgene NGS Result
GGCCGCCACCGCGGTGGAGCTCCAGCTTTTGTTCCCTTTAGTGAGGGTTAATTGCGCGCTTGGCGTAATC
ATGGTCATAGCTGTTTCCTGTGTGAAATTGTTATCCGCTCACAATTCCACACAACATACGAGCCGGAAGC
ATAAAGTGTAAAGCCTGGGGTGCCTAATGAGTGAGCTAACTCACATTAATTGCGTTGCGCTCACTGCCCG
CTTTCCAGTCGGGAAACCTGTCGTGCCAGCTGCATTAATGAATCGGCCAACGCGCGGGGAGAGGCGGTTT
GCGTATTGGGCGCTCTTCCGCTTCCTCGCTCACTGACTCGCTGCGCTCGGTCGTTCGGCTGCGGCGAGCG
GTATCAGCTCACTCAAAGGCGGTAATACGGTTATCCACAGAATCAGGGGATAACGCAGGAAAGAACATGT
GAGCAAAAGGCCAGCAAAAGGCCAGGAACCGTAAAAAGGCCGCGTTGCTGGCGTTTTTCCATAGGCTCCG
CCCCCCTGACGAGCATCACAAAAATCGACGCTCAAGTCAGAGGTGGCGAAACCCGACAGGACTATAAAGA
TACCAGGCGTTTCCCCCTGGAAGCTCCCTCGTGCGCTCTCCTGTTCCGACCCTGCCGCTTACCGGATACC
TGTCCGCCTTTCTCCCTTCGGGAAGCGTGGCGCTTTCTCATAGCTCACGCTGTAGGTATCTCAGTTCGGT
GTAGGTCGTTCGCTCCAAGCTGGGCTGTGTGCACGAACCCCCCGTTCAGCCCGACCGCTGCGCCTTATCC
GGTAACTATCGTCTTGAGTCCAACCCGGTAAGACACGACTTATCGCCACTGGCAGCAGCCACTGGTAACA
GGATTAGCAGAGCGAGGTATGTAGGCGGTGCTACAGAGTTCTTGAAGTGGTGGCCTAACTACGGCTACAC
TAGAAGAACAGTATTTGGTATCTGCGCTCTGCTGAAGCCAGTTACCTTCGGAAAAAGAGTTGGTAGCTCT
TGATCCGGCAAACAAACCACCGCTGGTAGCGGTGGTTTTTTTGTTTGCAAGCAGCAGATTACGCGCAGAA
AAAAAGGATCTCAAGAAGATCCTTTGATCTTTTCTACGGGGTCTGACGCTCAGTGGAACGAAAACTCACG
TTAAGGGATTTTGGTCATGAGATTATCAAAAAGGATCTTCACCTAGATCCTTTTAAATTAAAAATGAAGT
TTTAAATCAATCTAAAGTATATATGAGTAAACTTGGTCTGACAGTTACCAATGCTTAATCAGTGAGGCAC
CTATCTCAGCGATCTGTCTATTTCGTTCATCCATAGTTGCCTGACTCCCCGTCGTGTAGATAACTACGAT
ACGGGAGGGCTTACCATCTGGCCCCAGTGCTGCAATGATACCGCGAGACCCACGCTCACCGGCTCCAGAT
TTATCAGCAATAAACCAGCCAGCCGGAAGGGCCGAGCGCAGAAGTGGTCCTGCAACTTTATCCGCCTCCA
TCCAGTCTATTAATTGTTGCCGGGAAGCTAGAGTAAGTAGTTCGCCAGTTAATAGTTTGCGCAACGTTGT
TGCCATTGCTACAGGCATCGTGGTGTCACGCTCGTCGTTTGGTATGGCTTCATTCAGCTCCGGTTCCCAA
CGATCAAGGCGAGTTACATGATCCCCCATGTTGTGCAAAAAAGCGGTTAGCTCCTTCGGTCCTCCGATCG
TTGTCAGAAGTAAGTTGGCCGCAGTGTTATCACTCATGGTTATGGCAGCACTGCATAATTCTCTTACTGT
CATGCCATCCGTAAGATGCTTTTCTGTGACTGGTGAGTACTCAACCAAGTCATTCTGAGAATAGTGTATG
CGGCGACCGAGTTGCTCTTGCCCGGCGTCAATACGGGATAATACCGCGCCACATAGCAGAACTTTAAAAG
TGCTCATCATTGGAAAACGTTCTTCGGGGCGAAAACTCTCAAGGATCTTACCGCTGTTGAGATCCAGTTC
GATGTAACCCACTCGTGCACCCAACTGATCTTCAGCATCTTTTACTTTCACCAGCGTTTCTGGGTGAGCA
AAAACAGGAAGGCAAAATGCCGCAAAAAAGGGAATAAGGGCGACACGGAAATGTTGAATACTCATACTCT
TCCTTTTTCAATATTATTGAAGCATTTATCAGGGTTATTGTCTCATGAGCGGATACATATTTGAATGTAT
TTAGAAAAATAAACAAATAGGGGTTCCGCGCACATTTCCCCGAAAAGTGCCACCTAAATTGTAAGCGTTA
ATATTTTGTTAAAATTCGCGTTAAATTTTTGTTAAATCAGCTCATTTTTTAACCAATAGGCCGAAATCGG
CAAAATCCCTTATAAATCAAAAGAATAGACCGAGATAGGGT
[37 nt withheld, positions 2352-2388]
AAAGAACGTGGACTCCAACGTCAAAGG
[49 nt withheld, positions 2416-2464]
T
[91 nt withheld, positions 2466-2556]
G
[124 nt withheld, positions 2558-2681]
CCCATTCGCCATTCAGGCTGCGCAACTGTTGGGAAGGGCGATCGGTGCGGGCCTCTTCGCTATTACGCCA
GCTGGCGAAAGGGGGATGTGCTGCAAGGCGATTAAGTTGGGTAACGCCAGGGTTTTCCCAGTCACGACGT
TGTAAAACGACGGCCAGTGAGCGCGCGTAATACGACTCACTATAGGGCGAATTGGGTACCGGGCCAATTC
GAACGCTGACGTCATCAACCCGCTCCAAGGAATCGCGGGCCCAGTGTCACTAGGCGGGAACACCCAGCGC
GCGTGCGCCCTGGCAGGAAGATGGCTGTGAGGGACAGGGGAGTGGCGCCCTGCAATATTTGCATGTCGCT
ATGTGTTCTGGGAAATCACCATAAACGTGAAATGTCTTTGGATTTGGGAATCTTATAAGTTCTGTATGAG
GACCACAGATCCCCCCGAGATGTCATGAAAGAGAGTTTTAGAGCTAGAAATAGCAAGTTAAAATAAGGCT
AGTCCGTTATCAACTTGAAAAAGTGGCACCGAGTCGGTGCTTTTTTTACGCGTTGACATTGATTATTGAC
TAGTTATTAATAGTAATCAATTACGGGGTCATTAGTTCATAGCCCATATATGGAGTTCCGCGTTACATAA
CTTACGGTAAATGGCCCGCCTGGCTGACCGCCCAACGACCCCCGCCCATTGACGTCAATAATGACGTATG
TTCCCATAGTAACGCCAATAGGGACTTTCCATTGACGTCAATGGGTGGAGTATTTACGGTAAACTGCCCA
CTTGGCAGTACATCAAGTGTATCATATGCCAAGTACGCCCCCTATTGACGTCAATGACGGTAAATGGCCC
GCCTGGCATTATGCCCAGTACATGACCTTATGGGACTTTCCTACTTGGCAGTACATCTACGTATTAGTCA
TCGCTATTACCATGGTGATGCGGTTTTGGCAGTACATCAATGGGCGTGGATAGCGGTTTGACTCACGGGG
ATTTCCAAGTCTCCACCCCATTGACGTCAATGGGAGTTTGTTTTGGCACCAAAATCAACGGGACTTTCCA
AAATGTCGTAACAACTCCGCCCCATTGACGCAAATGGGCGGTAGGCGTGTACGGTGGGAGGTCTATATAA
GCAGAGCTCTCTGGCTAACTAGAGAACCCACTGCTTACTGGCTTATCGAAATTAATACGACTCACTATAG
GGAGACCCAAGCTGGCTAGCGAAATGGCACCGAAGAAGAAGCGTAAAGTCGGAATCCACGGAGTTCCTGC
GGCAATGGACAAGAAGTACTCCATTGGGCTCGCTATCGGCACAAACAGCGTCGGTTGGGCCGTCATTACG
GACGAGTACAAGGTGCCGAGCAAAAAATTCAAAGTTCTGGGCAATACCGATCGCCACAGCATAAAGAAGA
ACCTCATTGGCGCCCTCCTGTTCGACTCCGGGGAGACGGCCGAAGCCACGCGGCTCAAAAGAACAGCACG
GCGCAGATATACCCGCAGAAAGAATCGGATCTGCTACCTGCAGGAGATCTTTAGTAATGAGATGGCTAAG
GTGGATGACTCTTTCTTCCATAGGCTGGAGGAGTCCTTTTTGGTGGAGGAGGATAAAAAGCACGAGCGCC
ACCCAATCTTTGGCAATATCGTGGACGAGGTGGCGTACCATGAAAAGTACCCAACCATATATCATCTGAG
GAAGAAGCTTGTAGACAGTACTGATAAGGCTGACTTGCGGTTGATCTATCTCGCGCTGGCGCATATGATC
AAATTTCGGGGACACTTCCTCATCGAGGGGGACCTGAACCCAGACAACAGCGATGTCGACAAACTCTTTA
TCCAACTGGTTCAGACTTACAATCAGCTTTTCGAAGAGAACCCGATCAACGCATCCGGAGTTGACGCCAA
AGCAATCCTGAGCGCTAGGCTGTCCAAATCCCGGCGGCTCGAAAACCTCATCGCACAGCTCCCTGGGGAG
AAGAAGAACGGCCTGTTTGGTAATCTTATCGCCCTGTCACTCGGGCTGACCCCCAACTTTAAATCTAACT
TCGACCTGGCCGAAGATGCCAAGCTTCAACTGAGCAAAGACACCTACGATGATGATCTCGACAATCTGCT
GGCCCAGATCGGCGACCAGTACGCAGACCTTTTTTTGGCGGCAAAGAACCTGTCAGACGCCATTCTGCTG
AGTGATATTCTGCGAGTGAACACGGAGATCACCAAAGCTCCGCTGAGCGCTAGTATGATCAAGCGCTATG
ATGAGCACCACCAAGACTTGACTTTGCTGAAGGCCCTTGTCAGACAGCAACTGCCTGAGAAGTACAAGGA
AATTTTCTTCGATCAGTCTAAAAATGGCTACGCCGGATACATTGACGGCGGAGCAAGCCAGGAGGAATTT
TACAAATTTATTAAGCCCATCTTGGAAAAAATGGACGGCACCGAGGAGCTGCTGGTAAAGCTTAACAGAG
AAGATCTGTTGCGCAAACAGCGCACTTTCGACAATGGAAGCATCCCCCACCAGATTCACCTGGGCGAACT
GCACGCTATCCTCAGGCGGCAAGAGGATTTCTACCCCTTTTTGAAAGATAACAGGGAAAAGATTGAGAAA
ATCCTCACATTTCGGATACCCTACTATGTAGGCCCCCTCGCCCGGGGAAATTCCAGATTCGCGTGGATGA
CTCGCAAATCAGAAGAGACCATCACTCCCTGGAACTTCGAGGAAGTCGTGGATAAGGGGGCCTCTGCCCA
GTCCTTCATCGAAAGGATGACTAACTTTGATAAAAATCTGCCTAACGAAAAGGTGCTTCCTAAACACTCT
CTGCTGTACGAGTACTTCACAGTTTATAACGAGCTCACCAAGGTCAAATACGTCACAGAAGGGATGAGAA
AGCCAGCATTCCTGTCTGGAGAGCAGAAGAAAGCTATCGTGGACCTCCTCTTCAAGACGAACCGGAAAGT
TACCGTGAAACAGCTCAAAGAAGACTATTTCAAAAAGATTGAATGTTTCGACTCTGTTGAAATCAGCGGA
GTGGAGGATCGCTTCAACGCATCCCTGGGAACGTATCACGATCTCCTGAAAATCATTAAAGACAAGGACT
TCCTGGACAATGAGGAGAACGAGGACATTCTTGAGGACATTGTCCTCACCCTTACGTTGTTTGAAGATAG
GGAGATGATTGAAGAACGCTTGAAAACTTACGCTCATCTCTTCGACGACAAAGTCATGAAACAGCTCAAG
AGGCGCCGATATACAGGATGGGGGCGGCTGTCAAGAAAACTGATCAATGGGATCCGAGACAAGCAGAGTG
GAAAGACAATCCTGGATTTTCTTAAGTCCGATGGATTTGCCAACCGGAACTTCATGCAGTTGATCCATGA
TGACTCTCTCACCTTTAAGGAGGACATCCAGAAAGCACAAGTTTCTGGCCAGGGGGACAGTCTTCACGAG
CACATCGCTAATCTTGCAGGTAGCCCAGCTATCAAAAAGGGAATACTGCAGACCGTTAAGGTCGTGGATG
AACTCGTCAAAGTAATGGGAAGGCATAAGCCCGAGAATATCGTTATCGAGATGGCCCGAGAGAACCAAAC
TACCCAGAAGGGACAGAAGAACAGTAGGGAAAGGATGAAGAGGATTGAAGAGGGTATAAAAGAACTGGGG
TCCCAAATCCTTAAGGAACACCCAGTTGAAAACACCCAGCTTCAGAATGAGAAGCTCTACCTGTACTACC
TGCAGAACGGCAGGGACATGTACGTGGATCAGGAACTGGACATCAATCGGCTCTCCGACTACGACGTGGA
TCATATCGTGCCCCAGTCTTTTCTCAAAGATGATTCTATTGATAATAAAGTGTTGACAAGATCCGATAAA
AATAGAGGGAAGAGTGATAACGTCCCCTCAGAAGAAGTTGTCAAGAAAATGAAAAATTATTGGCGGCAGC
TGCTGAACGCCAAACTGATCACACAACGGAAGTTCGATAATCTGACTAAGGCTGAACGAGGTGGCCTGTC
TGAGTTGGATAAAGCCGGCTTCATCAAAAGGCAGCTTGTTGAGACACGCCAGATCACCAAGCACGTGGCC
CAAATTCTCGATTCACGCATGAACACCAAGTACGATGAAAATGACAAACTGATTCGAGAGGTGAAAGTTA
TTACTCTGAAGTCTAAGCTGGTCTCAGATTTCAGAAAGGACTTTCAGTTTTATAAGGTGAGAGAGATCAA
CAATTACCACCATGCGCATGATGCCTACCTGAATGCAGTGGTAGGCACTGCACTTATCAAAAAATATCCC
AAGCTTGAATCTGAATTTGTTTACGGAGACTATAAAGTGTACGATGTTAGGAAAATGATCGCAAAGTCTG
AGCAGGAAATAGGCAAGGCCACCGCTAAGTACTTCTTTTACAGCAATATTATGAATTTTTTCAAGACCGA
GATTACACTGGCCAATGGAGAGATTCGGAAGCGACCACTTATCGAAACAAACGGAGAAACAGGAGAAATC
GTGTGGGACAAGGGTAGGGATTTCGCGACAGTCCGGAAGGTCCTGTCCATGCCGCAGGTGAACATCGTTA
AAAAGACCGAAGTACAGACCGGAGGCTTCTCCAAGGAAAGTATCCTCCCGAAAAGGAACAGCGACAAGCT
GATCGCACGCAAAAAAGATTGGGACCCCAAGAAATACGGCGGATTCGATTCTCCTACAGTCGCTTACAGT
GTACTGGTTGTGGCCAAAGTGGAGAAAGGGAAGTCTAAAAAACTCAAAAGCGTCAAGGAACTGCTGGGCA
TCACAATCATGGAGCGATCAAGCTTCGAAAAAAACCCCATCGACTTTCTCGAGGCGAAAGGATATAAAGA
GGTCAAAAAAGACCTCATCATTAAGCTTCCCAAGTACTCTCTCTTTGAGCTTGAAAACGGCCGGAAACGA
ATGCTCGCTAGTGCGGGCGAGCTGCAGAAAGGTAACGAGCTGGCACTGCCCTCTAAATACGTTAATTTCT
TGTATCTGGCCAGCCACTATGAAAAGCTCAAAGGGTCTCCCGAAGATAATGAGCAGAAGCAGCTGTTCGT
GGAACAACACAAACACTACCTTGATGAGATCATCGAGCAAATAAGCGAATTCTCCAAAAGAGTGATCCTC
GCCGACGCTAACCTCGATAAGGTGCTTTCTGCTTACAATAAGCACAGGGATAAGCCCATCAGGGAGCAGG
CAGAAAACATTATCCACTTGTTTACTCTGACCAACTTGGGCGCGCCTGCAGCCTTCAAGTACTTCGACAC
CACCATAGACAGAAAGCGGTACACCTCTACAAAGGAGGTCCTGGACGCCACACTGATTCATCAGTCAATT
ACGGGGCTCTATGAAACAAGAATCGACCTCTCTCAGCTCGGTGGAGACAGCAGGGCTGACCCCAAGAAGA
AGAGGAAGGTGGGTGGAGGAGGTACCGGCGGTGGAGGCTCAGCAGAATACGTACGAGCTCTGTTTGACTT
CAATGGGAATGACGAGGAGGATCTCCCCTTTAAGAAGGGCGATATTCTCCGCATCAGAGATAAGCCCGAA
GAACAATGGTGGAATGCCGAGGATAGCGAAGGGAAAAGGGGCATGATTCTGGTGCCATATGTGGAGAAAT
ATTCCGGTGACTACAAAGACCATGATGGGGATTACAAAGACCACGACATCGACTACAAAGACGACGACGA
TAAATCAGGGATGACAGACGCCGAGTACGTGCGCATTCATGAGAAACTGGATATTTACACCTTCAAGAAG
CAGTTCTTCAACAACAAGAAATCTGTGTCACACCGCTGCTACGTGCTGTTTGAGTTGAAGCGAAGGGGCG
AAAGAAGGGCTTGCTTTTGGGGCTATGCCGTCAACAAGCCCCAAAGTGGCACCGAGAGAGGAATACACGC
TGAGATATTCAGTATCCGAAAGGTGGAAGAGTATCTTCGGGATAATCCTGGGCAGTTTACGATCAACTGG
TATTCCAGCTGGAGTCCTTGCGCTGATTGTGCCGAGAAAATTCTGGAATGGTATAATCAGGAACTTCGGG
GAAACGGGCACACATTGAAAATCTGGGCCTGCAAGCTGTACTACGAGAAGAATGCCCGGAACCAGATAGG
ACTCTGGAATCTGAGGGACAATGGTGTAGGCCTGAACGTGATGGTTTCCGAGCACTATCAGTGTTGTCGG
AAGATTTTCATCCAAAGCTCTCATAACCAGCTCAATGAAAACCGCTGGTTGGAGAAAACACTGAAACGTG
CGGAGAAGTGGAGATCCGAGCTGAGCATCATGATCCAGGTCAAGATTCTGCATACCACTAAGTCTCCAGC
CGTTGGTCCCAAGAAGAAAAGAAAAGTCGGTACCGAAGGCAGGGGAAGCCTTCTGACTTGTGGGGATGTG
GAAGAAAACCCTGGTCCATCTAGAATGATTGAACAAGATGGATTGCACGCAGGTTCTCCGGCCGCTTGGG
TGGAGAGGCTATTCGGCTATGACGCGGTGTGACAMAGRGTGCGGAGAAGTGGAGATCCGAGCTGAGCATC
ATGATCCAGGTCAAGATTCTGCATACCACTAAGTCTCCAGCCGTTGGTCCCAAGAAGAAAAGAAAAGTCG
GTACCGAAGGCAGGGGAAGCCTTCTGACTTGTGGGGATGTGGAAGAAAACCCTGGTCCATCTAGAATGAT
TGAACAAGATGGATTGCACGCAGGTTCTCCGGCCGCTTGGGTGGAGAGGCTATTCGGCTATGACTGGGCA
CAACAGACAATCGGCTGCTCTGATGCCGCCGTGTTCCGGCTGTCAGCGCAGGGGCGCCCGGTTCTTTTTG
TCAAGACCGACCTGTCCGGTGCCCTGAATGAACTGCAGGACGAGGCAGCGCGGCTATCGTGGCTGGCCAC
GACGGGCGTTCCTTGCGCAGCTGTGCTCGACGTTGTCACTGAAGCGGGAAGGGACTGGCTGCTATTGGGC
GAAGTGCCGGGGCAGGATCTCCTGTCATCTCACCTTGCTCCTGCCGAGAAAGTATCCATCATGGCTGATG
CAATGCGGCGGCTGCATACGCTTGATCCGGCTACCTGCCCATTCGACCACCAAGCGAAACATCGCATCGA
GCGAGCACGTACTCGGATGGAAGCCGGTCTTGTCGATCAGGATGATCTGGACGAAGAGCATCAGGGGCTC
GCGCCAGCCGAACTGTTCGCCAGGCTCAAGGCGCGCATGCCCGACGGCGAGGATCTCGTCGTGACCCATG
GCGATGCCTGCTTGCCGAATATCATGGTGGAAAATGGCCGCTTTTCTGGATTCATCGACTGTGGCCGGCT
GGGTGTGGCGGACCGCTATCAGGACATAGCGTTGGCTACCCGTGATATTGCTGAAGAGCTTGGCGGCGAA
TGGGCTGACCGCTTCCTCGTGCTTTACGGTATCGCCGCTCCCGATTCGCAGCGCATCGCCTTCTATCGCC
TTCTTGACGAGTTCTTCTGAGCGGGACTCTGGGGTTCGAAATGACCGACCAAGCGACGCCCAACCTGCCA
TCACGAGATTTCGATTCCACCGCCGCCTTCTATGAAAGGTTGGGCTTCGGAATCGTTTTCCGGGACGCCG
GCTGGATGATCCTCCAGCGCGGGGATCTCATGCTGGAGTTCTTCGCCCACCCCAACTTGTTTATTGCAGC
TTATAATGGTTACAAATAAAGCAATAGCATCACAAATTTCACAAATAAAGCATTTTTTTCACTGCATTCT
AGTTGTGGTTTGTCCAAACTCATCAATGTATCTTAGC
Features (pLannotate 1.2.2; 24 found; start..end, strand, type, name):
     35..53      -  promoter       T3 promoter: promoter for bacteriophage T3 RNA polymerase
     98..114     -  protein_bind   lac operator: The lac repressor binds to the lac operator to inhibit transcription in E. coli. This inhibition can be relieved by adding lactose or isopropyl-β-D-thiogalactopyranoside (IPTG). lac repressor encoded by lacI
    122..152     -  promoter       lac promoter: promoter for the E. coli lac operon
    167..188     -  protein_bind   CAP binding site: CAP binding activates transcription in the presence of cAMP. E. coli catabolite activator protein
    201..293     -  CDS            lacI (fragment): lac repressor; lacI; The lac repressor binds to the lac operator to inhibit transcription in E. coli. This inhibition can be relieved by adding lactose or isopropyl-β-D-thiogalactopyranoside (IPTG).
    476..1064    -  rep_origin     ori: high-copy-number ColE1/pMB1/pBR322/pUC origin of replication
   1235..2095    -  CDS            AmpR: β-lactamase; bla; confers resistance to ampicillin, carbenicillin, and related antibiotics
   2096..2200    -  promoter       AmpR promoter: bla
   2253..2681    -  rep_origin     f1 ori (sequence partly withheld): f1 bacteriophage origin of replication; arrow indicates direction of (+) strand synthesis
   2686..2841    -  CDS            lacZα (fragment): LacZα fragment of β-galactosidase; lacZ fragment
   2849..2867    +  promoter       T7 promoter: promoter for bacteriophage T7 RNA polymerase
   2892..3101    +  promoter       H1 promoter: human H1 RNA promoter
   3136..3211    +  misc_RNA       gRNA scaffold: guide RNA scaffold for the Streptococcus pyogenes CRISPR/Cas9 system
   3226..3605    +  enhancer       CMV enhancer: human cytomegalovirus immediate early enhancer
   3606..3809    +  promoter       CMV promoter: human cytomegalovirus (CMV) immediate early promoter
   3805..3838    +  LTR            5' LTR (truncated) (fragment): truncated 5' long terminal repeat (LTR) from HIV-1
   3854..3872    +  promoter       T7 promoter: promoter for bacteriophage T7 RNA polymerase
   3946..8049    +  CDS            Cas9: Cas9 (Csn1) endonuclease from the Streptococcus pyogenes Type II CRISPR/Cas system generates RNA-guided double strand breaks in DNA
   8113..8283    +  CDS            CRK (fragment): CRK_HUMAN - Experimental evidence at protein level: Swiss-Prot protein existence level 1. [Isoform Crk-II]: Regulates cell adhesion, spreading and migration (PubMed:31311869). Mediates attachment-induced MAPK8 activation, membrane ruffling and cell motility in a Rac-dependent manner. Involved in phagocytosis of apoptotic cells and cell motility via its interaction with DOCK1 and DOCK4 (PubMed:19004829). May regulate the EFNA5-EPHA3 signaling (By similarity). From Homo sapiens (Human).
   9076..9144    +  CDS            NeoR/KanR (fragment): aminoglycoside phosphotransferase confers resistance to neomycin, kanamycin, and G418 (Geneticin®)
   9327..10118   +  CDS            neo: KKA2_KLEPN - Also known as kan, nptII. Experimental evidence at protein level: Swiss-Prot protein existence level 1. Resistance to kanamycin, neomycin, paromomycin, ribostamycin, butirosin and gentamicin B. From Klebsiella pneumoniae.
  10142..10300   +  CDS            ble (fragment): BLE_KLEPN - Experimental evidence at protein level: Swiss-Prot protein existence level 1. Binding protein with a strong affinity to the bleomycin family of antibiotics. Binds to CL990; an antimitotic-antibiotic compound. From Klebsiella pneumoniae.
  10295..10416   +  polyA_signal   SV40 poly(A) signal: SV40 polyadenylation signal
  10416..22      -  misc_feature   MCS (fragment) (across the origin): pBluescript multiple cloning site
