[The description below was written by a language model from this plasmid's Addgene catalogue record and pLannotate feature annotations shown in this document.]
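Description:
pcDNA3.1_pCMV-dCas-PmCDA1-ugi pH1-gRNA(HPRT) is a mammalian expression plasmid of about 10.4 kb that delivers a complete cytidine base-editing system (the "Target-AID" design) from a single vector. The catalogue lists pcDNA3.1 as the backbone, although the annotated bacterial portion also carries pBluescript-like elements (lac promoter/operator, lacZα fragment, T3 and T7 promoters, MCS remnant). It is propagated in E. coli through a high-copy ColE1/pUC origin with ampicillin resistance (bla), and an f1 origin is also present.

The main cassette uses the CMV enhancer and promoter to drive Streptococcus pyogenes Cas9 carrying the D10A and H840A mutations, which abolish nuclease activity while preserving RNA-guided DNA binding. Fused to its C terminus are PmCDA1, a cytidine deaminase, and UGI, the phage PBS2 uracil-DNA glycosylase inhibitor that prevents excision of the uracil produced by deamination and so favours retention of the C-to-T change. The feature table detects a short CRK-derived fragment just after Cas9, apparently part of the linker region. PmCDA1 itself is not annotated but presumably occupies the unannotated stretch before UGI. UGI is called only in the depositor sequence annotation, not in the otherwise matching NGS record. According to the record, the neomycin phosphotransferase gene is joined to this open reading frame by a 2A peptide, so G418 resistance is co-translated with the editor from the same transcript, which ends at an SV40 polyadenylation signal.

Upstream, a human H1 Pol III promoter transcribes a guide RNA with the S. pyogenes scaffold, targeting HPRT. The plasmid is intended for targeted point mutagenesis at this locus in mammalian cells without double-strand breaks.
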