Addgene plasmid #79622: pcDNA3.1_pCMV-dCas-PmCDA1-ugi pH1-gRNA(HPRT)
Purpose: Expresses dCas9-PmCDA1-UGI and gRNA(HPRT) in mammalian cells
Depositing lab: Akihiko Kondo. Depositing organization: Kobe University. Publication: Targeted nucleotide editing using hybrid prokaryotic and vertebrate adaptive immune systems. Nishida K, Arazoe T, Yachie N, Banno S, Kakimoto M, Tabata M, Mochizuki M, Miyabe A, Araki M, Hara KY, Shimatani Z, Kondo A. Science. 2016 Aug 4. pii: aaf8729. 10.1126/science.aaf8729 PubMed 27492474.
Backbone
  Vector backbone: pcDNA3.1
  Backbone manufacturer: Invitrogen
  Backbone size w/o insert (bp): 5428
  Total vector size (bp): 10414
  Modifications to backbone: Neomycin marker is connected to insert via 2A peptide
  Vector type: Mammalian Expression
  Selectable markers: Neomycin (select with G418)
Growth in bacteria
  Bacterial resistance: Ampicillin, 100 μg/mL
  Growth temperature: 37°C
  Growth strain: DH5alpha
  Copy number: High Copy
Gene/Insert
  Gene/Insert name: SpCas9
  Species: Streptococcus pyogenes
  Mutation: D10A and H840A for nuclease deficient dCas9
  Promoter: pCMV
  Tag / fusion protein: PmCDA1 (C terminal on insert); UGI (C terminal on insert)
  Cloning method: Gibson Cloning
  Sequencing primers: 5′ ttcgctattacgccagctg; 3′ GACAGGTCGGTCTTGACA
Terms and licenses: Academic/Nonprofit Terms; Industry Terms: Not Available to Industry
How to cite: pcDNA3.1_pCMV-dCas-PmCDA1-ugi pH1-gRNA(HPRT) was a gift from Akihiko Kondo (Addgene plasmid # 79622)
