>Addgene plasmid #79622 | pcDNA3.1_pCMV-dCas-PmCDA1-ugi pH1-gRNA(HPRT) | addgene partial sequence | sequence record 152923 | hdCas9-R2 5'-CCGGCTTTATCCAACTCAGAC-3'
TCAGATTATCGAACTTCCGTTGTGTGATCAGTTTGGCGTTCAGCAGCTGCCGCCAATAATTTTTCATTTT
CTTGACAACTTCTTCTGAGGGGACGTTATCACTCTTCCCTCTATTTTTATCGGATCTTGTCAACACTTTA
TTATCAATAGAATCATCTTTGAGAAAAGACTGGGGCACGATAGCATCCACGTCGTAGTCGGAGAGCCGAT
TGATGTCCAGTTCCTGATCCACGTACATGTCCCTGCCGTTCTGCAGGTAGTACAGGTAGAGCTTCTCATT
CTGAAGCTGGGTGTTTTCAACTGGGTGTTCCTTAAGGATTTGGGACCCCAGTTCTTTTATACCCTCTTCA
ATCCTCTTCATCCTTTCCCTACTGTTCTTCTGTCCCTTCTGGGTAGTTTGGTTCTCTCGGGCCATCTCGA
TAACGATATTCTCGGGCTTATGCCTTCCCATTACTTTGACGAGTTCATCCACGACCTTAACGGTCTGCAG
TATTCCCTTTTTGATAGCTGGGCTACCTGCAAGATTAGCGATGTGCTCGTGAAGACTGTCCCCCTGGCCA
GAAACTTGTGCTTTCTGGATGTCCTCCTTAAAGGTGAGAGAGTCATCATGGATCAACTGCATGAAGTTCC
GGTTGGCAAATCCATCGGACTTAAGAAAATCCAGGATTGTCTTTCCACTCTGCTTGTCTCGGATCCCATT
GATCAGTTTTCTTGACAGCCGCCCCCATCCTGTATATCGGCGCCTCTTGAGCTGTTTCATGACTTTGTCG
TCGAAGAGATGAGCGTAAGTTTTCAAGCGTTCTTCAATCATCTCCCTATCTTCAA
