>Addgene plasmid #79622 | pcDNA3.1_pCMV-dCas-PmCDA1-ugi pH1-gRNA(HPRT) | addgene partial sequence | sequence record 158434 | CMV-F 5'-CGCAAATGGGCGGTAGGCGTG-3'
AGCAGAGCTCTCTGGCTAACTAGAGAACCCACTGCTTACTGGCTTATCGAAATTAATACGACTCACTATA
GGGAGACCCAAGCTGGCTAGCGAAATGGCACCGAAGAAGAAGCGTAAAGTCGGAATCCACGGAGTTCCTG
CGGCAATGGACAAGAAGTACTCCATTGGGCTCGCTATCGGCACAAACAGCGTCGGTTGGGCCGTCATTAC
GGACGAGTACAAGGTGCCGAGCAAAAAATTCAAAGTTCTGGGCAATACCGATCGCCACAGCATAAAGAAG
AACCTCATTGGCGCCCTCCTGTTCGACTCCGGGGAGACGGCCGAAGCCACGCGGCTCAAAAGAACAGCAC
GGCGCAGATATACCCGCAGAAAGAATCGGATCTGCTACCTGCAGGAGATCTTTAGTAATGAGATGGCTAA
GGTGGATGACTCTTTCTTCCATAGGCTGGAGGAGTCCTTTTTGGTGGAGGAGGATAAAAAGCACGAGCGC
CACCCAATCTTTGGCAATATCGTGGACGAGGTGGCGTACCATGAAAAGTACCCAACCATATATCATCTGA
GGAAGAAGCTTGTAGACAGTACTGATAAGGCTGACTTGCGGTTGATCTATCTCGCGCTGGCGCATATGAT
CAAATTTCGGGGACACTTCCTCATCGAGGGGGACCTGAACCCAGACAACAGCGATGTCGACAAACTCTTT
ATCCAACTGGTTCAGACTTACAATCAGCTTTTCGAAGAGAACCCGATCAACGCATCCGGAGTTGACGCCA
AAGCAATCCTGAGCGCTAGGCTGTCCAAATCCCGGCGGCTCGAAAACCTCATCGCACAGCTCCCTGGGGA
GAAGAAGAACGGCCTGTTTGGTAATCTTATCGCC
