>Addgene plasmid #79622 | pcDNA3.1_pCMV-dCas-PmCDA1-ugi pH1-gRNA(HPRT) | addgene partial sequence | sequence record 158435 | F1ori-R 5'-AGGGAAGAAAGCGAAAGGAG-3'
[63 nt withheld, positions 1-63]
CCCATTCGCCATTCAGGCTGCGCAACTGTTGGGAAGGGCGATCGGTGCGGGCCTCTTCGCTATTACGCCA
GCTGGCGAAAGGGGGATGTGCTGCAAGGCGATTAAGTTGGGTAACGCCAGGGTTTTCCCAGTCACGACGT
TGTAAAACGACGGCCAGTGAGCGCGCGTAATACGACTCACTATAGGGCGAATTGGGTACCGGGCCAATTC
GAACGCTGACGTCATCAACCCGCTCCAAGGAATCGCGGGCCCAGTGTCACTAGGCGGGAACACCCAGCGC
GCGTGCGCCCTGGCAGGAAGATGGCTGTGAGGGACAGGGGAGTGGCGCCCTGCAATATTTGCATGTCGCT
ATGTGTTCTGGGAAATCACCATAAACGTGAAATGTCTTTGGATTTGGGAATCTTATAAGTTCTGTATGAG
GACCACAGATCCCCCCGAGATGTCATGAAAGAGAGTTTTAGAGCTAGAAATAGCAAGTTAAAATAAGGCT
AGTCCGTTATCAACTTGAAAAAGTGGCACCGAGTCGGTGCTTTTTTTACGCGTTGACATTGATTATTGAC
TAGTTATTAATAGTAATCAATTACGGGGTCATTAGTTCATAGCCCATATATGGAGTTCCGCGTTACATAA
CTTACGGTAAATGGCCCGCCTGGCTGACCGCCCAACGACCCCCGCCCATTGACGTCAATAATGACGTATG
TTCCCATAGTAACGCCAATAGGGACTTTCCATTGACGTCAATGGGTGGAGTATTTACGGTAAACTGCCCA
CTTGGCAGTACATCAAGTGTATCATATGC
