>Addgene plasmid #79622 | pcDNA3.1_pCMV-dCas-PmCDA1-ugi pH1-gRNA(HPRT) | addgene partial sequence | sequence record 209912 | Neo-R 5'-GCCCAGTCATAGCCGAATAG-3'
TGCGTGCATCCATCTTGTTCAATCATTCTAGATGGACCAGGGTTTTCTTCCACATCCCCACAAGTCAGAA
GGCTTCCCCTGCCTTCGGTACCGACTTTTCTTTTCTTCTTGGGACCAACGGCTGGAGACTTAGTGGTATG
CAGAATCTTGACCTGGATCATGATGCTCAGCTCGGATCTCCACTTCTCCGCACGTTTCAGTGTTTTCTCC
AACCAGCGGTTTTCATTGAGCTGGTTATGAGAGCTTTGGATGAAAATCTTCCGACAACACTGATAGTGCT
CGGAAACCATCACGTTCAGGCCTACACCATTGTCCCTCAGATTCCAGAGTCCTATCTGGTTCCGGGCATT
CTTCTCGTAGTACAGCTTGCAGGCCCAGATTTTCAATGTGTGCCCGTTTCCCCGAAGTTCCTGATTATAC
CATTCCAGAATTTTCTCGGCACAATCAGCGCAAGGACTCCAGCTGGAATACCAGTTGATCGTAAACTGCC
CAGGATTATCCCGAAGATACTCTTCCACCTTTCGGATACTGAATATCTCAGCGTGTATTCCTCTCTCGGT
GCCACTTTGGGGCTTGTTGACGGCATAGCCCCAAAAGCAAGCCCTTCTTTCGCCCCTTCGCTTCAACTCA
AACAGCACGTAGCAGCGGTGTGACACAGATTTCTTGTTGTTGAAGAACTGCTTCTTGAAGGTGTAAATAT
CCAGTTTCTCATGAATGCGCACGTACTCGGCGTCTGTCATCCCTGATTTATCGTCGTCGTCTTTGTAGTC
GATG
